>Addgene plasmid #91068 | pMOD_B2303 | addgene full sequence | sequence record 181874 | Addgene NGS Result
GCCTTGACGGCAAAATCCCTTAACGTGAGTTTTCGTTCCACTGAGCGTCAGACCCCGTAGAAAAGATCAA
AGGATCTTCTTGAGATCCTTTTTTTCTGCGCGTAATCTGCTGCTTGCAAACAAAAAAACCACCGCTACCA
GCGGTGGTTTGTTTGCCGGATCAAGAGCTACTAACTCTTTTTCCGAAGGTAACTGGCTTCAGCAGAGCGC
AGATACCAAATACTGTTCTTCTAGTGTAGCCGTAGTTAGGCCACCACTTCAAGAACTCTGTAGCACCGCC
TACATACCTCGCTCTGCTAATCCTGTTACCAGTGGCTGCTGCCAGTGGCGATAAGTCGTGTCTTACCGGG
TTGGACTCAAGACGATAGTTACCGGATAAGGCGCAGCGGTCGGGCTGAACGGGGGGTTCGTGCTCACAGC
CCAGCTTGGAGCGAACGACCTACACCGAACTGAGATACCTACAGCGTGAGCTATGAGAAAGCGCCACGCT
TCCCGAAGGGAGAAAGGCGGACAGGTATCCGGTAAGCGGCAGGGTCGGAACAGGAGAGCGCACGAGGGAG
CTTCCAGGGGGAAACGCCTGGTATCTTTATAGTCCTGTCGGGTTTCGCCACCTCTGACTTGAGCGTCGAT
TTTTGTGATGCTCGTCAGGGGGGCGGAGCCTATGGAAAAACGCCAGCAACGCGGCCTTTTTACGGTTCCT
GGCCTTTTGCTGGCCTTTTGCTCACATGTTCTTTCCTGCGTTATCCCCTGATTCTGTGGATAACCGTATT
ACCGCCTTTGAGTGAGCTGATACCGCTCGCCGCAGCCGAACGACCGAGCGCAGCGAGTCAGTGAGCGAGG
AAGCGGGAGAGCGCCCACCTGCCAGGGGACGGCGCGCCGAAGAGCTGGCAGACATACTGTCCCACAAATG
AAGATGGAATCTGTAAAAGAAAACGCGTGAAATAATGCGTCTGACAAAGGTTAGGTCGGCTGCCTTTAAT
CAATACCAAAGTGGTCCCTACCACGATGGAAAAACTGTGCAGTCGGTTTGGCTTTTTCTGACGAACAAAT
AAGATTCGTGGCCGACAGGTGGGGGTCCACCATGTGAAGGCATCTTCAGACTCCAATAATGGAGCAATGA
CGTAAGGGCTTACGAAATAAGTAAGGGTAGTTTGGGAAATGTCCACTCACCCGTCAGTCTATAAATACTT
AGCCCCTCCCTCATTGTTAAGGGAGCAAAATCTCAGAGAGATAGTCCTAGAGAGAGAAAGAGAGCAAGTA
GCCTAGAAGTAGTCAAGGCGGCGAAGTATTCAGGCACGTGGCCAGGAAGAAGAAAAGCCAAGACGACGAA
AACAGGTAAGAGCTAAGCTTCCTGCAGGAACAAAGCACCAGTGGTCTAGTGGTAGAATAGTACCCTGCCA
CGGTACAGACCCGGGTTCGATTCCCGGCTGGTGCAGTTTTAGAGCTAGAAATAGCAAGTTAAAATAAGGC
TAGTCCGTTATCAACTTGAAAAAGTGGCACCGAGTCGGTGCAACAAAGCACCAGTGGTCTAGTGGTAGAA
TAGTACCCTGCCACGGTACAGACCCGGGTTCGATTCCCGGCTGGTGCAAAGCCAGATAACAGTATGCGTA
TTTGCGCGCTGATTTTTGCGGTATAAGAATATATACTGATATGTATACCCGAAGTATGTCAAAAGGAGGT
ATGCTATGAAGCAGCGTATTACAGTGACAGTTGACAGCGACAGCTATCAGTTGCTCAAGGCATATATGAT
GTCAATATCTCCGGTCTGGTAAGCACAACCATGCAGAATGAAGCCCGTCGTCTGCGTGCCGAACGCTGGA
AAGCGGAAAATCAGGAAGGGATGGCTGAGGTCGCCCGGTTTATTGAAATGAACGGCTCTTTTGCTGACGA
GAACAGGGGCTGGTGAAATGCAGTTTAAGGTTTACACCTATAAAAGAGAGAGCCGTTATCGTCTGTTTGT
GGATGTACAGAGTGATATTATTGACACGCCCGGGCGACGGATGGTGATCCCCCTGGCCAGTGCACGTCTG
CTGTCAGATAAAGTCTCCCGTGAACTTTACCCGGTGGTGCATATCGGGGATGAAAGCTGGCGCATGATGA
CCACCGATATGGCCAGTGTGCCGGTTTCCGTTATCGGGGAAGAAGTGGCTGATCTCAGCCACCGCGAAAA
TGACATCAAAAACGCCATTAACCTGATGTTCTGGGGAATATAAGCTCTTCAGTCGATCGACAAGCTCGAG
TTTCTCCATAATAATGTGTGAGTAGTTCCCAGATAAGGGAATTAGGGTTCCTATAGGGTTTCGCTCATGT
GTTGAGCATATAAGAAACCCTTAGTATGTATTTGTATTTGTAAAATACTTCTATCAATAAAATTTCTAAT
TCCTAAAACCAAAATCCAGTACTAAAATCCAGATCCCCCGAATTAGAGCTCTACCGGTGACGCAGGTGAT
GAAAAGCCTTAGGGTCAGGTGGCACTTTTCGGGGAAATGTGCGATGAACCCCTATTTGTTTATTTTTCTA
AATACATTCAAATATGTATCCGCTAATGAGACAATAACCCTGATAAATGCTTCAATTATATTGAAAAAGG
AAGAGTATGAGTATCCAACATTTCCGTGTCGCCCTTATTCCCTTTTTTGCGGCCTTCTGCCTTCCTGTTT
TTGCTCACCCAGAAACGCTGGTGAAAGTAAAAGATGCTGAAGATCAGTTGGGTGCCCGAGTGGGTTACAT
TGAACTGGATCTCAACAGCGGCAAAATCTTAGAGAGTTTTCGCCCCGAAGAACGCTTCCCAATGATGAGC
ACTTTCAAAGTTCTGCTATGTGGCGCGGTGTTATCCCGTATTGATGCTGGGCAAGAGCAACTCGGTCGCC
GCATACACTATTCTCAGAATGACTTGGTTGAGTATTCACCAGTCACAGAAAAGCATCTTACGGATGGCAT
GACAGTAAGAGAATTATGTAGTGCTGCCATAACCATGAGTGATAACACTGCGGCCAACTTACTTCTGACA
ACGATTGGAGGACCGAAGGAGCTAACCGCTTTTTTGCACAACATGGGGGATCATGTAACTCGCCTTGATC
GTTGGGAACCGGAGCTGAATGAAGCCATACCAAACGACGAGCGTGACACCACGATGCCTGTAGCAATGGC
AACAACTCTCCGCAAACTATTAACTGGCGAACTACTTACTCTTGCTTCACGCCAGCAACTCATTGACTGG
ATGGAGGCGGACAAAGTTGCAGGACCACTTCTGCGCTCGGCACTTCCGGCTGGCTGGTTTATTGCTGATA
AATCTGGAGCCGGTGAGCGTGGCTCTCGCGGTATCATTGCAGCACTGGGGCCAGATGGTAAGCCCTCCCG
TATCGTAGTTATCTACACGACGGGGAGTCAGGCAACTATGGATGAACGAAATAGACAGATCGCTGAGATA
GGTGCCTCACTGATTAAGCATTGGTAACTGTCAGACGAAGGGAAATAAATAGTAGCCCGCCTGATGTGCG
GGCTTTTTTTTGGTGGTGGTTACCAGTGTCGCTTAGCTACCGTAGGTCCTCTTAGGCGGTCCGATTAGCG
ACATAGTCATCAAT
Features (pLannotate 1.2.2; 10 found; start..end, strand, type, name):
     80..668     +  rep_origin     ori: high-copy-number ColE1/pMB1/pBR322/pUC origin of replication
   1364..1434    +  ncRNA          tRNA: Accession: RF00005 - tRNA
   1436..1511    +  misc_RNA       gRNA scaffold: guide RNA scaffold for the Streptococcus pyogenes CRISPR/Cas9 system
   1517..1587    +  ncRNA          tRNA: Accession: RF00005 - tRNA
   1588..1654    +  intron         PDK intron (fragment): pdk; modified pyruvate orthophosphate dikinase intron from Flaveria trinervia 3.0
   1745..1903    +  CDS            ccdA (fragment): CCDA_ECO57 - Also known as H, letA. Experimental evidence at protein level: Swiss-Prot protein existence level 1. Antitoxin component of a type II toxin-antitoxin (TA) system which inhibits the post-segregational killing (PSK) of plasmid-free cells, also referred to as a plasmid addiction system. Binds to and blocks the activity of CcdB; will also remove bound CcdB protein from the CcdB-GyrA complex by forming a CcdA-CcdB complex, a process termed rejuvenation. Functions as a transcriptional corepressor for the ccdAB operon, repression also requires CcdB (By similarity). From Escherichia coli
   1908..2210    +  CDS            ccdB: CCDB_ECOLI - Also known as G, letB, letD. Experimental evidence at protein level: Swiss-Prot protein existence level 1. Toxic component of a type II toxin-antitoxin (TA) system, functioning in plasmid maintainence. Responsible for the post- segregational killing (PSK) of plasmid-free cells, also referred to as a plasmid addiction system. Half-life of over 2 hours. Cell killing by CcdB is accompanied by filamentation, defects in chromosome and plasmid segregation, defects in cell division, formation of anucleate cells, decreased DNA synthesis and plasmid loss. Interferes with the activity of DN
   2241..2415    +  polyA_signal   CaMV poly(A) signal: cauliflower mosaic virus polyadenylation signal
   2496..2596    +  promoter       AmpR promoter: bla
   2597..3457    +  CDS            AmpR: β-lactamase; bla; confers resistance to ampicillin, carbenicillin, and related antibiotics
