[The description below was written by a language model from this plasmid's Addgene catalogue record and pLannotate feature annotations shown in this document.]
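Description:
pMOD_B2303 is a small (about 3.6 kb) high-copy bacterial plasmid that serves as a "module B" entry vector in a modular plant genome-engineering toolkit, built on the pMOD_B2000 backbone and classed as a CRISPR vector. It replicates in E. coli from a ColE1/pUC-type origin and is selected with ampicillin through the bla (AmpR) gene and its native promoter. Because it carries a functional ccdB toxin gene, the empty vector has to be maintained in a ccdB-tolerant strain.

The payload is an acceptor cassette for building multiplexed guide RNA arrays. According to the record, expression is driven by the CmYLCV promoter, a plant viral Pol II promoter. This promoter is not called out in the feature table, although there is unannotated space upstream of the cassette. Transcription is terminated by the 35S terminator, annotated as the CaMV poly(A) signal. Between these elements the annotation shows a tRNA, an S. pyogenes Cas9 gRNA scaffold and a second tRNA, followed by a ccdA fragment and the full ccdB coding sequence. A short match to a PDK intron fragment is also annotated, and it may be only an incidental sequence hit.

The ccdB stuffer is flanked by SapI sites, a type IIS enzyme. Replacing it with spacer-containing fragments removes the toxin, which gives counter-selection against uncut vector in standard strains. In the finished array, a single Pol II transcript carries several gRNAs separated by tRNAs. Endogenous tRNA-processing enzymes cut these out to release the individual guides. The completed module is meant to be combined with other toolkit modules, though the record does not describe the assembly partners or the final destination vectors.
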