Addgene plasmid #91068: pMOD_B2303
Purpose: Module B, Promoter: CmYLCV, Gene: SapI ccdb cassette for cloning multiple gRNA spacers with tRNA spacers , Terminator: 35S
Depositing lab: Daniel Voytas. Depositing organization: University of Minnesota. Publication: A multi-purpose toolkit to enable advanced genome engineering in plants. Cermak T, Curtin SJ, Gil-Humanes J, Cegan R, Kono TJY, Konecna E, Belanto JJ, Starker CG, Mathre JW, Greenstein RL, Voytas DF. Plant Cell. 2017 May 18. pii: tpc.00922.2016. doi: 10.1105/tpc.16.00922. PubMed 28522548.
Backbone
  Vector backbone: pMOD_B2000
  Vector type: CRISPR
Growth in bacteria
  Bacterial resistance: Ampicillin, 100 μg/mL
  Growth temperature: 37°C
  Growth strain: ccdB Survival
  Copy number: High Copy
Gene/Insert
  Gene/Insert name: SapI ccdb cassette for cloning multiple gRNA spacers with tRNA spacers
  Species: Synthetic
  Promoter: CmYLCV
  Cloning method: Gibson Cloning
  Sequencing primers: 5′ unknown
Terms and licenses: Academic/Nonprofit Terms; Industry Terms: Not Available to Industry
How to cite: pMOD_B2303 was a gift from Daniel Voytas (Addgene plasmid # 91068 ; http://n2t.net/addgene:91068 ; RRID:Addgene_91068)
